>Addgene plasmid #99701 | pK RagA-RagC(Q120L) | addgene full sequence | sequence record 194520 | Addgene NGS Result
TAATACGACTCACTATAGGGGAATTGTGAGCGGATAACAATTCCCCTCTAGAAATAATTTTGTTTAACTT
TAAGAAGGAGATATACCATGGGCAGCAGCCATCACCATCACCATCACCATCACCATCATAGCCGCCGCCG
TCGCCGCCGTCGCCCGCGGATGTCGGACTCAGAAGTCAATCAAGAAGCTAAGCCAGAGGTCAAGCCAGAA
GTCAAGCCTGAGACTCACATCAATTTAAAGGTGTCCGATGGATCTTCAGAGATCTTCTTCAAGATCAAAA
AGACCACTCCTTTAAGAAGGCTGATGGAAGCGTTCGCTAAAAGACAGGGTAAGGAAATGGACTCCTTAAG
ATTCTTGTACGACGGTATTAGAATTCAAGCTGATCAGACCCCTGAAGATTTGGACATGGAGGATAACGAT
ATTATTGAGGCTCACAGAGAACAGATTGGTCCGCGGGGTGGTGGCGACCATCCTCCAAAATCGGATCTGG
AAGTTCTGTTCCAGGGGCCCGGATCCATGCCGAACACCGCTATGAAAAAAAAAGTGCTGCTGATGGGTAA
ATCGGGCTCGGGTAAAACCTCAATGCGTAGTATTATCTTTGCGAACTATATTGCGCGTGATACCCGTCGC
CTGGGTGCAACGATCGACGTGGAACATAGCCACGTTCGCTTTCTGGGTAACCTGGTGCTGAATCTGTGGG
ATTGCGGCGGTCAGGACACCTTTATGGAAAATTATTTCACGTCGCAACGTGATAACATTTTTCGCAATGT
CGAAGTGCTGATCTACGTTTTCGATGTCGAATCCCGTGAACTGGAAAAAGACATGCATTATTACCAGTCC
TGCCTGGAAGCAATTCTGCAAAACTCACCGGATGCTAAAATCTTTTGTCTGGTCCACAAAATGGACCTGG
TGCAGGAAGATCAACGTGACCTGATTTTCAAAGAACGCGAAGAAGATCTGCGTCGCCTGTCGCGTCCGCT
GGAATGCGCGTGTTTTCGCACCAGCATCTGGGACGAAACGCTGTATAAAGCCTGGAGCTCTATTGTTTAC
CAGCTGATCCCGAATGTCCAGCAACTGGAAATGAACCTGCGTAATTTCGCACAGATTATCGAAGCTGATG
AAGTGCTGCTGTTTGAACGCGCAACCTTCCTGGTTATTTCCCATTATCAGTGCAAAGAACAACGTGATGT
GCACCGCTTCGAAAAAATCTCAAACATCATCAAACAGTTCAAACTGAGTTGTTCCAAACTGGCGGCCTCA
TTTCAGTCGATGGAAGTCCGCAACTCTAATTTTGCAGCTTTCATTGATATCTTCACCAGTAATACGTACG
TTATGGTGGTTATGAGCGACCCGTCTATTCCGAGTGCGGCCACCCTGATTAACATCCGTAATGCCCGCAA
ACATTTTGAAAAACTGGAACGTGTTGATGGCCCGAAACACAGCCTGCTGATGCGCTGAGCGGCCGCATAA
TGCTTAAGTCGAACAGAAAGTAATCGTATTGTACACGGCCGCATAATCGAAATTAATACGACTCACTATA
GGGGAATTGTGAGCGGATAACAATTCCCCATCTTAGTATATTAGTTAAGTATAAGAAGGAGATATACATA
TGTCACTGCAATACGGTGCTGAAGAAACGCCGCTGGCTGGTAGTTATGGTGCTGCTGATTCATTCCCGAA
AGATTTTGGTTATGGCGTTGAAGAAGAAGAAGAAGAAGCGGCGGCGGCGGGCGGCGGCGTGGGTGCAGGT
GCCGGTGGCGGTTGTGGCCCGGGCGGTGCCGATAGCTCTAAACCGCGTATTCTGCTGATGGGCCTGCGTC
GCAGTGGTAAAAGTTCCATCCAGAAAGTGGTTTTTCACAAAATGTCGCCGAACGAAACCCTGTTCCTGGA
AAGCACGAACAAAATCTACAAAGATGACATCAGCAACTCATCGTTTGTGAATTTCCAGATTTGGGATTTT
CCGGGTCTGATGGATTTCTTTGACCCGACCTTTGACTACGAAATGATCTTCCGTGGCACGGGTGCGCTGA
TTTATGTTATCGATGCCCAAGATGACTACATGGAAGCACTGACCCGCCTGCATATTACGGTGTCAAAAGC
GTATAAAGTTAACCCGGATATGAACTTCGAAGTTTTCATCCATAAAGTGGATGGCCTGTCGGATGACCAC
AAAATTGAAACCCAGCGTGATATCCATCAACGCGCAAACGATGACCTGGCAGACGCTGGTCTGGAAAAAC
TGCACCTGAGTTTTTATCTGACCAGCATTTACGATCATTCAATCTTTGAAGCGTTCAGCAAAGTCGTGCA
GAAACTGATTCCGCAACTGCCGACGCTGGAAAACCTGCTGAACATCTTCATCAGTAACTCCGGCATCGAA
AAAGCCTTTCTGTTCGATGTTGTCTCTAAAATCTACATCGCAACCGATAGCTCTCCGGTGGACATGCAGA
GTTACGAACTGTGCTGTGATATGATTGACGTGGTTATCGATGTTTCCTGCATTTATGGTCTGAAAGAAGA
TGGCTCAGGTTCGGCTTACGACAAAGAATCAATGGCGATTATCAAACTGAACAATACCACGGTCCTGTAT
CTGAAAGAAGTGACCAAATTTCTGGCTCTGGTGTGCATTCTGCGTGAAGAATCTTTCGAACGCAAAGGCC
TGATCGATTACAACTTCCATTGTTTCCGTAAAGCCATCCACGAAGTTTTTGAAGTCGGCGTGACGAGCCA
TCGCTCTTGCGGTCACCAAACGAGCGCAAGCAGCCTGAAAGCCCTGACCCACAATGGCACCCCGCGTAAT
GCAATCTGACTCGAGCACCACCACCACCACCACTGAGATCCGGCTGCTAACAAAGCCCGAAAGGAAGCTG
AGTTGGCTGCTGCCACCGCTGAGCAATAACTAGCATAACCCCTTGGGGCCTCTAAACGGGTCTTGAGGGG
TTTTTTGCTGAAAGGAGGAACTATATCCGGATTGGCGAATGGG
[124 nt withheld, positions 2984-3107]
C
[91 nt withheld, positions 3109-3199]
A
[49 nt withheld, positions 3201-3249]
CCTTTGACGTTGGAGTCCACGTTCTTT
[37 nt withheld, positions 3277-3313]
ACCCTATCTCGGTCTATTCTTTTGATTTATAAGGGATTTTGCCGATTTCGGCCTATTGGTTAAAAAATGA
GCTGATTTAACAAAAATTTAACGCGAATTTTAACAAAATATTAACGCTTACAATTTAGGTGGCACTTTTC
GGGGAAATGTGCGCGGAACCCCTATTTGTTTATTTTTCTAAATACATTCAAATATGTATCCGCTCATGAA
TTAATTCTTAGAAAAACTCATCGAGCATCAAATGAAACTGCAATTTATTCATATCAGGATTATCAATACC
ATATTTTTGAAAAAGCCGTTTCTGTAATGAAGGAGAAAACTCACCGAGGCAGTTCCATAGGATGGCAAGA
TCCTGGTATCGGTCTGCGATTCCGACTCGTCCAACATCAATACAACCTATTAATTTCCCCTCGTCAAAAA
TAAGGTTATCAAGTGAGAAATCACCATGAGTGACGACTGAATCCGGTGAGAATGGCAAAAGTTTATGCAT
TTCTTTCCAGACTTGTTCAACAGGCCAGCCATTACGCTCGTCATCAAAATCACTCGCATCAACCAAACCG
TTATTCATTCGTGATTGCGCCTGAGCGAGACGAAATACGCGATCGCTGTTAAAAGGACAATTACAAACAG
GAATCGAATGCAACCGGCGCAGGAACACTGCCAGCGCATCAACAATATTTTCACCTGAATCAGGATATTC
TTCTAATACCTGGAATGCTGTTTTCCCGGGGATCGCAGTGGTGAGTAACCATGCATCATCAGGAGTACGG
ATAAAATGCTTGATGGTCGGAAGAGGCATAAATTCCGTCAGCCAGTTTAGTCTGACCATCTCATCTGTAA
CATCATTGGCAACGCTACCTTTGCCATGTTTCAGAAACAACTCTGGCGCATCGGGCTTCCCATACAATCG
ATAGATTGTCGCACCTGATTGCCCGACATTATCGCGAGCCCATTTATACCCATATAAATCAGCATCCATG
TTGGAATTTAATCGCGGCCTAGAGCAAGACGTTTCCCGTTGAATATGGCTCATAACACCCCTTGTATTAC
TGTTTATGTAAGCAGACAGTTTTATTGTTCATGACCAAAATCCCTTAACGTGAGTTTTCGTTCCACTGAG
CGTCAGACCCCGTAGAAAAGATCAAAGAATCTTCTTGAGATCCTTTTTTTCTGCGCGTAATCTGCTGCTT
GCAAACAAAAAAACCACCGCTACCAGCGGTGGTTTGTTTGCCGGATCAAGAGCTACCAACTCTTTTTCCG
AAGGTAACTGGCTTCAGCAGAGCGCAGATACCAAATACTGTCCTTCTAGTGTAGCCGTAGTTAGGCCACC
ACTTCAAGAACTCTGTAGCACCGCCTACATACCTCGCTCTGCTAATCCTGTTACCAGTGGCTGCTGCCAG
TGGCGATAAGTCGTGTCTTACCGGGTTGGACTCAAGACGATAGTTACCGGATAAGGCGCAGCGGTCGGGC
TGAACGGGGGGTTCGTGCACACAGCCCAGCTTGGAGCGAACGACCTACACCGAACTGAGATACCTACAGC
GTGAGCTATGAGAAAGCGCCACGCTTCCCGAAGGGAGAAAGGCGGACAGGTATCCGGTAAGCGGCAGGGT
CGGAACAGGAGAGCGCACGAGGGAGCTTCCAGGGGGAAACGCCTGGTATCTTTATAGTCCTGTCGGGTTT
CGCCACCTCTGACTTGAGCGTCGATTTTTGTGATGCTCGTCAGGGGGGCGGAGCCTATGGAAAAACGCCA
GCAACGCGGCCTTTTTACGGTTCCTGGCCTTTTGCTGGCCTTTTGCTCACATGTTCTTTCCTGCGTTATC
CCCTGATTCTGTGGATAACCGTATTACCGCCTTTGAGTGAGCTGATACCGCTCGCCGCAGCCGAACGACC
GAGCGCAGCGAGTCAGTGAGCGAGGAAGCGGAAGAGCGCCTGATGCGGTATTTTCTCCTTACGCATCTGT
GCGGTATTTCACACCGCAATGGTGCACTCTCAGTACAATCTGCTCTGATGCCGCATAGTTAAGCCAGTAT
ACACTCCGCTATCGCTACGTGACTGGGTCATGGCTGCGCCCCGACACCCGCCAACACCCGCTGACGCGCC
CTGACGGGCTTGTCTGCTCCCGGCATCCGCTTACAGACAAGCTGTGACCGTCTCCGGGAGCTGCATGTGT
CAGAGGTTTTCACCGTCATCACCGAAACGCGCGAGGCAGCTGCGGTAAAGCTCATCAGCGTGGTCGTGAA
GCGATTCACAGATGTCTGCCTGTTCATCCGCGTCCAGCTCGTTGAGTTTCTCCAGAAGCGTTAATGTCTG
GCTTCTGATAAAGCGGGCCATGTTAAGGGCGGTTTTTTCCTGTTTGGTCACTGATGCCTCCGTGTAAGGG
GGATTTCTGTTCATGGGGGTAATGATACCGATGAAACGAGAGAGGATGCTCACGATACGGGTTACTGATG
ATGAACATGCCCGGTTACTGGAACGTTGTGAGGGTAAACAACTGGCGGTATGGATGCGGCGGGACCAGAG
AAAAATCACTCAGGGTCAATGCCAGCGCTTCGTTAATACAGATGTAGGTGTTCCACAGGGTAGCCAGCAG
CATCCTGCGATGCAGATCCGGAACATAATGGTGCAGGGCGCTGACTTCCGCGTTTCCAGACTTTACGAAA
CACGGAAACCGAAGACCATTCATGTTGTTGCTCAGGTCGCAGACGTTTTGCAGCAGCAGTCGCTTCACGT
TCGCTCGCGTATCGGTGATTCATTCTGCTAACCAGTAAGGCAACCCCGCCAGCCTAGCCGGGTCCTCAAC
GACAGGAGCACGATCATGCGCACCCGTGGGGCCGCCATGCCGGCGATAATGGCCTGCTTCTCGCCGAAAC
GTTTGGTGGCGGGACCAGTGACGAAGGCTTGAGCGAGGGCGTGCAAGATTCCGAATACCGCAAGCGACAG
GCCGATCATCGTCGCGCTCCAGCGAAAGCGGTCCTCGCCGAAAATGACCCAGAGCGCTGCCGGCACCTGT
CCTACGAGTTGCATGATAAAGAAGACAGTCATAAGTGCGGCGACGATAGTCATGCCCCGCGCCCACCGGA
AGGAGCTGACTGGGTTGAAGGCTCTCAAGGGCATCGGTCGAGATCCCGGTGCCTAATGAGTGAGCTAACT
TACATTAATTGCGTTGCGCTCACTGCCCGCTTTCCAGTCGGGAAACCTGTCGTGCCAGCTGCATTAATGA
ATCGGCCAACGCGCGGGGAGAGGCGGTTTGCGTATTGGGCGCCAGGGTGGTTTTTCTTTTCACCAGTGAG
ACGGGCAACAGCTGATTGCCCTTCACCGCCTGGCCCTGAGAGAGTTGCAGCAAGCGGTCCACGCTGGTTT
GCCCCAGCAGGCGAAAATCCTGTTTGATGGTGGTTAACGGCGGGATATAACATGAGCTGTCTTCGGTATC
GTCGTATCCCACTACCGAGATATCCGCACCAACGCGCAGCCCGGACTCGGTAATGGCGCGCATTGCGCCC
AGCGCCATCTGATCGTTGGCAACCAGCATCGCAGTGGGAACGATGCCCTCATTCAGCATTTGCATGGTTT
GTTGAAAACCGGACATGGCACTCCAGTCGCCTTCCCGTTCCGCTATCGGCTGAATTTGATTGCGAGTGAG
ATATTTATGCCAGCCAGCCAGACGCAGACGCGCCGAGACAGAACTTAATGGGCCCGCTAACAGCGCGATT
TGCTGGTGACCCAATGCGACCAGATGCTCCACGCCCAGTCGCGTACCGTCTTCATGGGAGAAAATAATAC
TGTTGATGGGTGTCTGGTCAGAGACATCAAGAAATAACGCCGGAACATTAGTGCAGGCAGCTTCCACAGC
AATGGCATCCTGGTCATCCAGCGGATAGTTAATGATCAGCCCACTGACGCGTTGCGCGAGAAGATTGTGC
ACCGCCGCTTTACAGGCTTCGACGCCGCTTCGTTCTACCATCGACACCACCACGCTGGCACCCAGTTGAT
CGGCGCGAGATTTAATCGCCGCGACAATTTGCGACGGCGCGTGCAGGGCCAGACTGGAGGTGGCAACGCC
AATCAGCAACGACTGTTTGCCCGCCAGTTGTTGTGCCACGCGGTTGGGAATGTAATTCAGCTCCGCCATC
GCCGCTTCCACTTTTTCCCGCGTTTTCGCAGAAACGTGGCTGGCCTGGTTCACCACGCGGGAAACGGTCT
GATAAGAGACACCGGCATACTCTGCGACATCGTATAACGTTACTGGTTTCACATTCACCACCCTGAATTG
ACTCTCTTCCGGGCGCTATCATGCCATACCGCGAAAGGTTTTGCGCCATTCGATGGTGTCCGGGATCTCG
ACGCTCTCCCTTATGCGACTCCTGCATTAGGAAGCAGCCCAGTAGTAGGTTGAGGCCGTTGAGCACCGCC
GCCGCAAGGAATGGTGCATGCAAGGAGATGGCGCCCAACAGTCCCCCGGCCACGGGGCCTGCCACCATAC
CCACGCCGAAACAAGCGCTCATGAGCCCGAAGTGGCGAGCCCGATCTTCCCCATCGGTGATGTCGGCGAT
ATAGGCGCCAGCAACCGCACCTGTGGCGCCGGTGATGCCGGCCACGATGCGTCCGGCGTAGAGGATCGAG
ATCTCGATCCCGCGAAAT
Features (pLannotate 1.2.2; 25 found; start..end, strand, type, name):
      1..19      +  promoter       T7 promoter: promoter for bacteriophage T7 RNA polymerase
     20..44      +  protein_bind   lac operator: The lac repressor binds to the lac operator to inhibit transcription in E. coli. This inhibition can be relieved by adding lactose or isopropyl-β-D-thiogalactopyranoside (IPTG). lac repressor encoded by lacI
     59..81      +  RBS            RBS: efficient ribosome binding site from bacteriophage T7 gene 10 (Olins and Rangwala, 1989)
    103..126     +  CDS            8xHis: 8xHis affinity tag
    160..450     +  CDS            SUMO: cleavable ubiquitin-like protein tag; S. cerevisiae SMT3 (truncated)
    457..481     +  CDS            GST (fragment): glutathione S-transferase from Schistosoma japonicum
    517..1455    +  CDS            RRAGA: RRAGA_HUMAN - Experimental evidence at protein level: Swiss-Prot protein existence level 1. (Microbial infection) May alternatively act as a cellular target for adenovirus E3-14.7K, an inhibitor of TNF-alpha functions, thereby affecting cell death. From Homo sapiens (Human).
   1524..1542    +  promoter       T7 promoter: promoter for bacteriophage T7 RNA polymerase
   1543..1567    +  protein_bind   lac operator: The lac repressor binds to the lac operator to inhibit transcription in E. coli. This inhibition can be relieved by adding lactose or isopropyl-β-D-thiogalactopyranoside (IPTG). lac repressor encoded by lacI
   1610..2806    +  CDS            RRAGC: RRAGC_HUMAN - Experimental evidence at protein level: Swiss-Prot protein existence level 1. Guanine nucleotide-binding protein that plays a crucial role in the cellular response to amino acid availability through regulation of the mTORC1 signaling cascade (PubMed:20381137, PubMed:27234373, PubMed:24095279). Forms heterodimeric Rag complexes with RRAGA or RRAGB and cycles between an inactive GTP-bound and an active GDP-bound form (PubMed:24095279). In its active form participates in the relocalization of mTORC1 to the lysosomes and its subsequent activation by the GTPase RHEB (PubMed:20381137,
   2816..2833    +  CDS            9xHis (fragment): 9xHis affinity tag
   2843..2892    +  CDS            SET1 (fragment): solubility-enhancement tag derived from T7 phage gene 10B
   2900..2947    +  terminator     T7 terminator: transcription terminator for bacteriophage T7 RNA polymerase
   2984..3412    +  rep_origin     f1 ori (sequence partly withheld): f1 bacteriophage origin of replication; arrow indicates direction of (+) strand synthesis
   3465..3522    +  promoter       AmpR promoter (fragment): bla
   3531..4346    -  CDS            KanR: aminoglycoside phosphotransferase; aph(3')-Ia; confers resistance to kanamycin in bacteria or G418 (Geneticin®) in eukaryotes
   4468..5056    +  rep_origin     ori: high-copy-number ColE1/pMB1/pBR322/pUC origin of replication
   5242..5381    -  misc_feature   bom: basis of mobility region from pBR322
   5483..5674    -  CDS            rop: Rop protein, which maintains plasmids at low copy number; rop
   5691..6071    +  CDS            YPB1_ECOLX: Protein predicted: Swiss-Prot protein existence level 4. From Escherichia coli.
   6143..6434    -  CDS            TcR (fragment): tetracycline efflux protein; tet; confers resistance to tetracycline
   6449..6470    -  protein_bind   CAP binding site: CAP binding activates transcription in the presence of cAMP. E. coli catabolite activator protein
   6483..7565    -  CDS            lacI: lac repressor; lacI; The lac repressor binds to the lac operator to inhibit transcription in E. coli. This inhibition can be relieved by adding lactose or isopropyl-β-D-thiogalactopyranoside (IPTG).
   7566..7643    -  promoter       lacI promoter: lacI
   7651..7930    -  CDS            TcR (fragment): tetracycline efflux protein; tet; confers resistance to tetracycline
