[The description below was written by a language model from this plasmid's Addgene catalogue record and pLannotate feature annotations shown in this document.]
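Description:
pK RagA-RagC(Q120L) is a bacterial co-expression plasmid that produces the human Rag GTPase heterodimer from two separate T7 cassettes on a single vector. The catalogue lists the backbone as pCOLADuet. However, the annotated 7,951 nt sequence shows a ColE1/pMB1-type origin with bom and rop, an f1 origin, and tetracycline-resistance gene fragments. These are features more typical of a pET-style backbone than of a ColA replicon, so the backbone attribution should be treated with some caution. Selection is by kanamycin through the aph(3')-Ia KanR gene. A plasmid-borne lacI gene supplies repressor for the lac operators that follow each T7 promoter, making expression IPTG-inducible in hosts that provide T7 RNA polymerase.

The first cassette carries a T7 gene 10 ribosome binding site and an N-terminal tag block ahead of human RagA (RRAGA). This block contains an 8xHis tag and a truncated yeast SMT3 SUMO module. The record also lists a poly-arginine tag, which the feature table does not annotate separately. SUMO fusions commonly aid solubility and can be removed with a SUMO protease. The second cassette drives human RagC (RRAGC) carrying the Q120L substitution, with no tag recorded for it in the catalogue. Short His-tag and T7 gene 10B-like fragments are annotated downstream of its coding region, before the single T7 terminator, and whether they are translated is not stated.

Co-expression lets the two subunits assemble so the complex can be purified through the tagged RagA. The associated study concerns intersubunit communication in the Rag heterodimer and mTORC1 amino acid sensing. The record does not state the biochemical effect of Q120L.
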