Addgene plasmid #99701: pK RagA-RagC(Q120L)
Purpose: Bacterial expression of RagA-RagC(Q120L)
Depositing lab: David Sabatini & Kuang Shen. Depositing organization: Whitehead Institute for Biomedical Research. Publication: Intersubunit Crosstalk in the Rag GTPase Heterodimer Enables mTORC1 to Respond Rapidly to Amino Acid Availability. Shen K, Choe A, Sabatini DM. Mol Cell. 2017 Oct 17. pii: S1097-2765(17)30704-9. doi: 10.1016/j.molcel.2017.09.026. PubMed 29056322.
Backbone
  Vector backbone: pCOLADuet
  Vector type: Bacterial Expression
Growth in bacteria
  Bacterial resistance: Kanamycin, 50 μg/mL
  Growth temperature: 37°C
  Growth strain: DH5alpha
  Copy number: Unknown
Gene/Insert 1
  Gene/Insert name: RagA
  Species: H. sapiens (human)
  Entrez Gene: RRAGA (a.k.a. FIP-1, FIP1, RAGA)
  Promoter: T7
  Tag / fusion protein: His tag (N terminal on backbone); Poly Arg (N terminal on backbone); SUMO (N terminal on backbone)
  Cloning method: Unknown
  Sequencing primers: 5′ GACCCCTGAAGATTTGGACATGG
Gene/Insert 2
  Gene/Insert name: RagC
  Species: H. sapiens (human)
  Mutation: Q120L
  Entrez Gene: RRAGC (a.k.a. GTR2, RAGC, TIB929)
  Promoter: T7
  Cloning method: Unknown
  Sequencing primers: 5′ TTGTACACGGCCGCATAATCG
Terms and licenses: Academic/Nonprofit Terms; Industry Terms: Not Available to Industry
How to cite: pK RagA-RagC(Q120L) was a gift from David Sabatini & Kuang Shen (Addgene plasmid # 99701 ; http://n2t.net/addgene:99701 ; RRID:Addgene_99701)
